Addgene plasmid #233596: ER-NFAST
Purpose: Expression of NFAST on the ER membrane
Depositing lab: Riccardo Filadi. Publication: Simultaneous detection of membrane contact dynamics and associated Ca(2+) signals by reversible chemogenetic reporters. Garcia Casas P, Rossini M, Pavenius L, Saeed M, Arnst N, Sonda S, Fernandes T, D'Arsie I, Bruzzone M, Berno V, Raimondi A, Sassano ML, Naia L, Barbieri E, Sigismund S, Agostinis P, Sturlese M, Niemeyer BA, Brismar H, Ankarcrona M, Gautier A, Pizzo P, Filadi R. Nat Commun. 2024 Nov 12;15(1):9775. doi: 10.1038/s41467-024-52985-0. PubMed 39532847.
Backbone
  Vector backbone: pcDNA3
  Vector type: Mammalian Expression
Growth in bacteria
  Bacterial resistance: Ampicillin, 100 μg/mL
  Growth temperature: 37°C
  Growth strain: DH5alpha
  Copy number: High Copy
Gene/Insert
  Gene/Insert name: NFAST
  Species: O. cuniculus (rabbit); Other
  Promoter: CMV
  Cloning method: Restriction Enzyme; 5′ cloning site Unknown (unknown if destroyed)
Terms and licenses: Academic/Nonprofit Terms; Industry Terms: Not Available to Industry
How to cite: ER-NFAST was a gift from Riccardo Filadi (Addgene plasmid # 233596 ; http://n2t.net/addgene:233596 ; RRID:Addgene_233596)
