[The description below was written by a language model from this plasmid's Addgene catalogue record and pLannotate feature annotations shown in this document.]
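Description:
ER-NFAST is a mammalian expression plasmid built on the pcDNA3 backbone and designed to place the NFAST fragment on the endoplasmic reticulum membrane. It is propagated in E. coli as a high-copy plasmid through a ColE1/pUC-type origin and selected with ampicillin via the bla gene. An SV40 early promoter driving a neomycin phosphotransferase gene, followed by an SV40 polyadenylation signal, provides the usual pcDNA3 option of G418 selection in mammalian cells. An f1 origin, a remnant of the pBR322 bom region and lac promoter/operator fragments are ordinary backbone elements. The short hits called as an HIV-1 LTR fragment and a ble fragment are most likely annotation artefacts of backbone sequence.

The expression cassette consists of the CMV immediate-early enhancer and promoter, a fusion open reading frame, and the bovine growth hormone polyadenylation signal, flanked by T7 and SP6 promoters. The coding region starts with a roughly 100 nt segment that the automated annotation matches to human CYP2C18. Because the catalogue lists rabbit as a source species, this is probably an N-terminal cytochrome P450 membrane anchor from a rabbit homologue, serving as the ER-targeting signal, although the record does not name it. After a short linker comes a fragment of the FAST tag, an engineered derivative of photoactive yellow protein that fluoresces on binding a cell-permeant fluorogen. As the N-terminal half of split FAST, NFAST must pair with a complementary CFAST fragment to bind the fluorogen, and this complementation is reversible. According to the associated publication title, the construct serves in reversible chemogenetic reporters of membrane contact dynamics, presumably alongside a complementary fragment anchored on another organelle.
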