Features (pLannotate 1.2.2; 22 found; start..end, strand, type, name):
     28..80      -  misc_feature   bom (fragment): basis of mobility region from pBR322
    235..614     +  enhancer       CMV enhancer: human cytomegalovirus immediate early enhancer
    615..818     +  promoter       CMV promoter: human cytomegalovirus (CMV) immediate early promoter
    814..847     +  LTR            5' LTR (truncated) (fragment): truncated 5' long terminal repeat (LTR) from HIV-1
    863..881     +  promoter       T7 promoter: promoter for bacteriophage T7 RNA polymerase
    901..1002    +  CDS            CYP2C18 (fragment): CP2CI_HUMAN - Experimental evidence at protein level: Swiss-Prot protein existence level 1. A cytochrome P450 monooxygenase involved in retinoid metabolism. Hydroxylates all trans-retinoic acid (atRA) to 4- hydroxyretinoate and may modulate atRA signaling and clearance. Mechanistically, uses molecular oxygen inserting one oxygen atom into a substrate, and reducing the second into a water molecule, with two electrons provided by NADPH via cytochrome P450 reductase (CPR; NADPH- ferrihemoprotein reductase). From Homo sapiens (Human).
   1045..1386    +  CDS            Y-FAST (fragment): small protein tag, derived from photoactive yellow protein, that allows in vivo fluorescent labeling by addition of a cell-permeant fluorogen (Plamont et al., 2016)
   1426..1444    -  promoter       SP6 promoter: promoter for bacteriophage SP6 RNA polymerase
   1470..1694    +  polyA_signal   bGH poly(A) signal: bovine growth hormone polyadenylation signal
   1698..1719    +  promoter       SV40 promoter (fragment): SV40 enhancer and early promoter
   1740..2168    +  rep_origin     f1 ori (sequence partly withheld): f1 bacteriophage origin of replication; arrow indicates direction of (+) strand synthesis
   2182..2511    +  promoter       SV40 promoter: SV40 enhancer and early promoter
   2578..3369    +  CDS            neo: KKA2_KLEPN - Also known as kan, nptII. Experimental evidence at protein level: Swiss-Prot protein existence level 1. Resistance to kanamycin, neomycin, paromomycin, ribostamycin, butirosin and gentamicin B. From Klebsiella pneumoniae.
   3393..3551    +  CDS            ble (fragment): BLE_KLEPN - Experimental evidence at protein level: Swiss-Prot protein existence level 1. Binding protein with a strong affinity to the bleomycin family of antibiotics. Binds to CL990; an antimitotic-antibiotic compound. From Klebsiella pneumoniae.
   3546..3667    +  polyA_signal   SV40 poly(A) signal: SV40 polyadenylation signal
   3740..3756    -  protein_bind   lac operator: The lac repressor binds to the lac operator to inhibit transcription in E. coli. This inhibition can be relieved by adding lactose or isopropyl-β-D-thiogalactopyranoside (IPTG). lac repressor encoded by lacI
   3764..3794    -  promoter       lac promoter: promoter for the E. coli lac operon
   3809..3830    -  protein_bind   CAP binding site: CAP binding activates transcription in the presence of cAMP. E. coli catabolite activator protein
   3843..3935    -  CDS            lacI (fragment): lac repressor; lacI; The lac repressor binds to the lac operator to inhibit transcription in E. coli. This inhibition can be relieved by adding lactose or isopropyl-β-D-thiogalactopyranoside (IPTG).
   4118..4706    -  rep_origin     ori: high-copy-number ColE1/pMB1/pBR322/pUC origin of replication
   4877..5737    -  CDS            AmpR: β-lactamase; bla; confers resistance to ampicillin, carbenicillin, and related antibiotics
   5738..5842    -  promoter       AmpR promoter: bla
>Addgene plasmid #233596 | ER-NFAST | addgene full sequence | sequence record 465589 | Addgene NGS Result
GACGGATCGGGAGATCTCCCGATCCCCTATGGTGCACTCTCAGTACAATCTGCTCTGATGCCGCATAGTT
AAGCCAGTATCTGCTCCCTGCTTGTGTGTTGGAGGTCGCTGAGTAGTGCGCGAGCAAAATTTAAGCTACA
ACAAGGCAAGGCTTGACCGACAATTGCATGAAGAATCTGCTTAGGGTTAGGCGTTTTGCGCTGCTTCGCG
ATGTACGGGCCAGATATACGCGTTGACATTGATTATTGACTAGTTATTAATAGTAATCAATTACGGGGTC
ATTAGTTCATAGCCCATATATGGAGTTCCGCGTTACATAACTTACGGTAAATGGCCCGCCTGGCTGACCG
CCCAACGACCCCCGCCCATTGACGTCAATAATGACGTATGTTCCCATAGTAACGCCAATAGGGACTTTCC
ATTGACGTCAATGGGTGGAGTATTTACGGTAAACTGCCCACTTGGCAGTACATCAAGTGTATCATATGCC
AAGTACGCCCCCTATTGACGTCAATGACGGTAAATGGCCCGCCTGGCATTATGCCCAGTACATGACCTTA
TGGGACTTTCCTACTTGGCAGTACATCTACGTATTAGTCATCGCTATTACCATGGTGATGCGGTTTTGGC
AGTACATCAATGGGCGTGGATAGCGGTTTGACTCACGGGGATTTCCAAGTCTCCACCCCATTGACGTCAA
TGGGAGTTTGTTTTGGCACCAAAATCAACGGGACTTTCCAAAATGTCGTAACAACTCCGCCCCATTGACG
CAAATGGGCGGTAGGCGTGTACGGTGGGAGGTCTATATAAGCAGAGCTCTCTGGCTAACTAGAGAACCCA
CTGCTTACTGGCTTATCGAAATTAATACGACTCACTATAGGGAGACCCAAGCTTGCCACCATGGACCCTG
TGGTGGTGCTGGGGCTCTGTCTCTCCTGTTTGCTTCTCCTTTCACTCTGGAAACAGAGCTATGGGGGAGG
GTCTGGTGGATCTGGAGGTACCGATATCGTCTCCGGAGGAGGCGGCAGCGGCGGAGGGGGATCCATGGAG
CATGTTGCCTTTGGCAGTGAGGACATCGAGAACACTCTGGCCAAAATGGACGACGGACAACTGGATGGGT
TGGCCTTTGGCGCAATTCAGCTCGATGGTGACGGGAATATCCTGCAGTACAATGCTGCTGAAGGAGACAT
CACAGGCAGAGATCCCAAACAGGTGATTGGGAAGAACTTCTTCAAGGATGTTGCACCTGGAACGGATTCT
CCCGAGTTTTACGGCAAATTCAAGGAAGGCGTAGCGTCAGGGAATCTGAACACCATGTTCGAATGGATGA
TACCGACAAGCAGGGGACCAACCAAGGTCAAGGTGCACATGAAGAAAGCCCTTTCCAGCGGCCGCTAACT
CGAGCATGCATCTAGAGGGCCCTATTCTATAGTGTCACCTAAATGCTAGAGCTCGCTGATCAGCCTCGAC
TGTGCCTTCTAGTTGCCAGCCATCTGTTGTTTGCCCCTCCCCCGTGCCTTCCTTGACCCTGGAAGGTGCC
ACTCCCACTGTCCTTTCCTAATAAAATGAGGAAATTGCATCGCATTGTCTGAGTAGGTGTCATTCTATTC
TGGGGGGTGGGGTGGGGCAGGACAGCAAGGGGGAGGATTGGGAAGACAATAGCAGGCATGCTGGGGATGC
GGTGGGCTCTATGGCTTCTGAGGCGGAAAGAACCAGCTGGGGCTCTAGGGGGTATCCCC
[124 nt withheld, positions 1740-1863]
C
[91 nt withheld, positions 1865-1955]
A
[49 nt withheld, positions 1957-2005]
CCTTTGACGTTGGAGTCCACGTTCTTT
[37 nt withheld, positions 2033-2069]
ACCCTATCTCGGTCTATTCTTTTGATTTATAAGGGATTTTGCCGATTTCGGCCTATTGGTTAAAAAATGA
GCTGATTTAACAAAAATTTAACGCGAATTAATTCTGTGGAATGTGTGTCAGTTAGGGTGTGGAAAGTCCC
CAGGCTCCCCAGCAGGCAGAAGTATGCAAAGCATGCATCTCAATTAGTCAGCAACCAGGTGTGGAAAGTC
CCCAGGCTCCCCAGCAGGCAGAAGTATGCAAAGCATGCATCTCAATTAGTCAGCAACCATAGTCCCGCCC
CTAACTCCGCCCATCCCGCCCCTAACTCCGCCCAGTTCCGCCCATTCTCCGCCCCATGGCTGACTAATTT
TTTTTATTTATGCAGAGGCCGAGGCCGCCTCTGCCTCTGAGCTATTCCAGAAGTAGTGAGGAGGCTTTTT
TGGAGGCCTAGGCTTTTGCAAAAAGCTCCCGGGAGCTTGTATATCCATTTTCGGATCTGATCAAGAGACA
GGATGAGGATCGTTTCGCATGATTGAACAAGATGGATTGCACGCAGGTTCTCCGGCCGCTTGGGTGGAGA
GGCTATTCGGCTATGACTGGGCACAACAGACAATCGGCTGCTCTGATGCCGCCGTGTTCCGGCTGTCAGC
GCAGGGGCGCCCGGTTCTTTTTGTCAAGACCGACCTGTCCGGTGCCCTGAATGAACTGCAGGACGAGGCA
GCGCGGCTATCGTGGCTGGCCACGACGGGCGTTCCTTGCGCAGCTGTGCTCGACGTTGTCACTGAAGCGG
GAAGGGACTGGCTGCTATTGGGCGAAGTGCCGGGGCAGGATCTCCTGTCATCTCACCTTGCTCCTGCCGA
GAAAGTATCCATCATGGCTGATGCAATGCGGCGGCTGCATACGCTTGATCCGGCTACCTGCCCATTCGAC
CACCAAGCGAAACATCGCATCGAGCGAGCACGTACTCGGATGGAAGCCGGTCTTGTCGATCAGGATGATC
TGGACGAAGAGCATCAGGGGCTCGCGCCAGCCGAACTGTTCGCCAGGCTCAAGGCGCGCATGCCCGACGG
CGAGGATCTCGTCGTGACCCATGGCGATGCCTGCTTGCCGAATATCATGGTGGAAAATGGCCGCTTTTCT
GGATTCATCGACTGTGGCCGGCTGGGTGTGGCGGACCGCTATCAGGACATAGCGTTGGCTACCCGTGATA
TTGCTGAAGAGCTTGGCGGCGAATGGGCTGACCGCTTCCTCGTGCTTTACGGTATCGCCGCTCCCGATTC
GCAGCGCATCGCCTTCTATCGCCTTCTTGACGAGTTCTTCTGAGCGGGACTCTGGGGTTCGAAATGACCG
ACCAAGCGACGCCCAACCTGCCATCACGAGATTTCGATTCCACCGCCGCCTTCTATGAAAGGTTGGGCTT
CGGAATCGTTTTCCGGGACGCCGGCTGGATGATCCTCCAGCGCGGGGATCTCATGCTGGAGTTCTTCGCC
CACCCCAACTTGTTTATTGCAGCTTATAATGGTTACAAATAAAGCAATAGCATCACAAATTTCACAAATA
AAGCATTTTTTTCACTGCATTCTAGTTGTGGTTTGTCCAAACTCATCAATGTATCTTATCATGTCTGTAT
ACCGTCGACCTCTAGCTAGAGCTTGGCGTAATCATGGTCATAGCTGTTTCCTGTGTGAAATTGTTATCCG
CTCACAATTCCACACAACATACGAGCCGGAAGCATAAAGTGTAAAGCCTGGGGTGCCTAATGAGTGAGCT
AACTCACATTAATTGCGTTGCGCTCACTGCCCGCTTTCCAGTCGGGAAACCTGTCGTGCCAGCTGCATTA
ATGAATCGGCCAACGCGCGGGGAGAGGCGGTTTGCGTATTGGGCGCTCTTCCGCTTCCTCGCTCACTGAC
TCGCTGCGCTCGGTCGTTCGGCTGCGGCGAGCGGTATCAGCTCACTCAAAGGCGGTAATACGGTTATCCA
CAGAATCAGGGGATAACGCAGGAAAGAACATGTGAGCAAAAGGCCAGCAAAAGGCCAGGAACCGTAAAAA
GGCCGCGTTGCTGGCGTTTTTCCATAGGCTCCGCCCCCCTGACGAGCATCACAAAAATCGACGCTCAAGT
CAGAGGTGGCGAAACCCGACAGGACTATAAAGATACCAGGCGTTTCCCCCTGGAAGCTCCCTCGTGCGCT
CTCCTGTTCCGACCCTGCCGCTTACCGGATACCTGTCCGCCTTTCTCCCTTCGGGAAGCGTGGCGCTTTC
TCATAGCTCACGCTGTAGGTATCTCAGTTCGGTGTAGGTCGTTCGCTCCAAGCTGGGCTGTGTGCACGAA
CCCCCCGTTCAGCCCGACCGCTGCGCCTTATCCGGTAACTATCGTCTTGAGTCCAACCCGGTAAGACACG
ACTTATCGCCACTGGCAGCAGCCACTGGTAACAGGATTAGCAGAGCGAGGTATGTAGGCGGTGCTACAGA
GTTCTTGAAGTGGTGGCCTAACTACGGCTACACTAGAAGAACAGTATTTGGTATCTGCGCTCTGCTGAAG
CCAGTTACCTTCGGAAAAAGAGTTGGTAGCTCTTGATCCGGCAAACAAACCACCGCTGGTAGCGGTGGTT
TTTTTGTTTGCAAGCAGCAGATTACGCGCAGAAAAAAAGGATCTCAAGAAGATCCTTTGATCTTTTCTAC
GGGGTCTGACGCTCAGTGGAACGAAAACTCACGTTAAGGGATTTTGGTCATGAGATTATCAAAAAGGATC
TTCACCTAGATCCTTTTAAATTAAAAATGAAGTTTTAAATCAATCTAAAGTATATATGAGTAAACTTGGT
CTGACAGTTACCAATGCTTAATCAGTGAGGCACCTATCTCAGCGATCTGTCTATTTCGTTCATCCATAGT
TGCCTGACTCCCCGTCGTGTAGATAACTACGATACGGGAGGGCTTACCATCTGGCCCCAGTGCTGCAATG
ATACCGCGAGACCCACGCTCACCGGCTCCAGATTTATCAGCAATAAACCAGCCAGCCGGAAGGGCCGAGC
GCAGAAGTGGTCCTGCAACTTTATCCGCCTCCATCCAGTCTATTAATTGTTGCCGGGAAGCTAGAGTAAG
TAGTTCGCCAGTTAATAGTTTGCGCAACGTTGTTGCCATTGCTACAGGCATCGTGGTGTCACGCTCGTCG
TTTGGTATGGCTTCATTCAGCTCCGGTTCCCAACGATCAAGGCGAGTTACATGATCCCCCATGTTGTGCA
AAAAAGCGGTTAGCTCCTTCGGTCCTCCGATCGTTGTCAGAAGTAAGTTGGCCGCAGTGTTATCACTCAT
GGTTATGGCAGCACTGCATAATTCTCTTACTGTCATGCCATCCGTAAGATGCTTTTCTGTGACTGGTGAG
TACTCAACCAAGTCATTCTGAGAATAGTGTATGCGGCGACCGAGTTGCTCTTGCCCGGCGTCAATACGGG
ATAATACCGCGCCACATAGCAGAACTTTAAAAGTGCTCATCATTGGAAAACGTTCTTCGGGGCGAAAACT
CTCAAGGATCTTACCGCTGTTGAGATCCAGTTCGATGTAACCCACTCGTGCACCCAACTGATCTTCAGCA
TCTTTTACTTTCACCAGCGTTTCTGGGTGAGCAAAAACAGGAAGGCAAAATGCCGCAAAAAAGGGAATAA
GGGCGACACGGAAATGTTGAATACTCATACTCTTCCTTTTTCAATATTATTGAAGCATTTATCAGGGTTA
TTGTCTCATGAGCGGATACATATTTGAATGTATTTAGAAAAATAAACAAATAGGGGTTCCGCGCACATTT
CCCCGAAAAGTGCCACCTGACGTC
