>Addgene plasmid #233596 | ER-NFAST | depositor partial sequence | sequence record 468245 | ER-NFAST
AAGCTTGCCACCATGGACCCTGTGGTGGTGCTGGGGCTCTGTCTCTCCTGTTTGCTTCTCCTTTCACTCT
GGAAACAGAGCTATGGGGGAGGGTCTGGTGGATCTGGAGGTACCGATATCGTCTCCGGAGGAGGCGGCAG
CGGCGGAGGGGGATCCATGGAGCATGTTGCCTTTGGCAGTGAGGACATCGAGAACACTCTGGCCAAAATG
GACGACGGACAACTGGATGGGTTGGCCTTTGGCGCAATTCAGCTCGATGGTGACGGGAATATCCTGCAGT
ACAATGCTGCTGAAGGAGACATCACAGGCAGAGATCCCAAACAGGTGATTGGGAAGAACTTCTTCAAGGA
TGTTGCACCTGGAACGGATTCTCCCGAGTTTTACGGCAAATTCAAGGAAGGCGTAGCGTCAGGGAATCTG
AACACCATGTTCGAATGGATGATACCGACAAGCAGGGGACCAACCAAGGTCAAGGTGCACATGAAGAAAG
CCCTTTCCAGCGGCCGCTAACTCGAG
